Addgene plasmid #62530: GFP-DroshaS300/302A
Purpose: Serines 300 and 302 of Drosha are mutated to alanines
Depositing lab: Bharat Ramratnam. Depositing organization: Rhode Island Hospital. Publication: Phosphorylation of the RNase III enzyme Drosha at Serine300 or Serine302 is required for its nuclear localization. Tang X, Zhang Y, Tucker L, Ramratnam B. Nucleic Acids Res. 2010 Oct;38(19):6610-9. doi: 10.1093/nar/gkq547. Epub 2010 Jun 16. PubMed 20554852.
Backbone
  Vector backbone: pEGFP-C1
  Backbone manufacturer: clontech
  Backbone size w/o insert (bp): 4700
  Total vector size (bp): 8822
  Vector type: Mammalian Expression
  Selectable markers: Neomycin (select with G418)
Growth in bacteria
  Bacterial resistance: Kanamycin, 50 μg/mL
  Growth temperature: 37°C
  Growth strain: DH5alpha
  Copy number: High Copy
Gene/Insert
  Gene/Insert name: human Drosha with serines 300 and 302 changed alanines
  Species: H. sapiens (human)
  Insert size (bp): 4122
  Mutation: changed serines 300 and 302 to alanines
  Entrez Gene: DROSHA (a.k.a. ETOHI2, HSA242976, RANSE3L, RN3, RNASE3L, RNASEN)
  Tag / fusion protein: GFP (N terminal on backbone)
  Cloning method: Restriction Enzyme; 5′ cloning site HindIII (unknown if destroyed); 3′ cloning site KpnI (unknown if destroyed)
  Sequencing primers: 5′ GACGAGCTGTACAAG
Terms and licenses: Academic/Nonprofit Terms; Industry Terms: Not Available to Industry
Depositor comments: Drosha contains H278R. Depositor states that this mutation should not affect function.
How to cite: GFP-DroshaS300/302A was a gift from Bharat Ramratnam (Addgene plasmid # 62530 ; http://n2t.net/addgene:62530 ; RRID:Addgene_62530)
