[The description below was written by a language model from this plasmid's Addgene catalogue record.]
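Description:
GFP-DroshaS300/302A is a mammalian expression plasmid built on the pEGFP-C1 backbone (about 4.7 kb), carrying a roughly 4.1 kb human DROSHA coding sequence for a total size of about 8.8 kb. The insert was cloned by restriction digestion between the HindIII and KpnI sites of the multiple cloning site, placing it downstream of and in frame with the backbone's GFP so that Drosha is produced with an N-terminal fluorescent tag. The plasmid is maintained at high copy in E. coli under kanamycin selection, and the same backbone provides neomycin resistance, allowing G418 selection of stably transfected mammalian cells. The record does not name the promoter; in the standard pEGFP-C1 design, the fusion is expressed from the CMV immediate-early promoter and the shared kanamycin/neomycin resistance gene serves both hosts.

The defining feature of the insert is the substitution of serines 300 and 302 of Drosha with alanines, which removes these two residues as potential phosphorylation sites. Drosha is the nuclear RNase III enzyme that carries out the first processing step in microRNA biogenesis, and the associated study reports that phosphorylation at serine 300 or serine 302 is required for its nuclear localization. This non-phosphorylatable double mutant is therefore suited to live or fixed-cell imaging of GFP-Drosha distribution, typically in comparison with a wild-type fusion, to examine how loss of these sites affects subcellular targeting. The depositor notes that the Drosha sequence also contains an H278R change, which is stated not to be expected to affect function.
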