>Addgene plasmid #62530 | GFP-DroshaS300/302A | depositor partial sequence | sequence record 102641 | primer used:  ccagtgagagaagggccccagaaaggctg
GTCATGGGCGAGGTGAGAGGCATCGGTCCCTGGATCGGCGGGAGCGAGGCCGCAGTCCCGACAGGAGAAG
ACAAGACAGCCGGTACAGATCTGATTATGACCGAGGGAGAACACCATCTCGCCGCCGCAGCTACGAACGG
AGCAGAGAGCGAGAACGGGAGAGACACAGGCATCGAGACAACCGAAGAGCACCAGCTCTGGAAAGGTCCT
ACAAAAAAGAGTATAAGAGATCTGGAAGGAGTTACGGTTTATCGGTTGTTCCTGAACCTGCTGGATGCAC
ACCAGAATTACCTGGGGAGATTATTAAAAATACAGATTCTTGGGCCCCACCCCTGGAGATTGTGAATCAT
CGCTCCCCAAGTAGGGAGAAGAAGAGAGCTCGTTGGGAGGAAGAAAAAGACCGTTGGAGTGACAACCAGA
GTTCTGGCAAAGACAAGAACTATACCTCAATCAAGGAAAAAGAGCCCGAGGAGACCATGCCTGACAAGAA
TGAGGAGGAAGAAGAAGAACTTCTTAAGCCTGTGTGGATTCGATGCACTCATTCAGAAAACTACTACTCC
AGTGACCCCATGGATCAGGTGGGAGATTCTACAGTGGTTGGAACGAGTAGGCTTCGTGACTTATATGACA
AATTTGAGGAGGAGTTGGGGAGCAGGCAAGAAAAGGCCAAAGCTGCTCGGCCTCCGTGGGAACCTCCAAA
GACGAAGCTCGATGAAGATTTAGAGAGTTCCAGTGAATCCGAGTGTGAGTCTGATGAGGACAGCACCTGT
TCTAGCAGCTCAGACTCTGAAGTTTTTGACGTTATTGCAGAAATCAAACGCAAAAAGG
