>Addgene plasmid #62530 | GFP-DroshaS300/302A | addgene partial sequence | sequence record 104848 | EGFP-C 5'-CATGGTCCTGCTGGAGTTCGTG-3'
AGTCCGGACTCAGATCTCGAGCTCAAGCTTCGATGATGCAGGGAAACACATGTCACAGAATGTCGTTCCA
CCCGGGACGAGGGTGTCCCCGAGGACGAGGAGGACATGGAGCCAGACCCTCAGCACCATCCTTTAGGCCC
CAAAATCTGAGGCTGCTTCACCCTCAGCAGCCTCCTGTGCAATATCAATATGAACCTCCAAGTGCCCCTT
CCACCACTTTCTCAAACTCTCCAGCCCCCAATTTTCTCCCTCCACGACCAGACTTTGTACCCTTCCCCCC
ACCCATGCCTCCGTCAGCGCAAGGCCCTCTTCCCCCCTGCCCAATCAGGCCGCCTTTCCCCAACCACCAG
ATGAGGCACCCCTTCCCAGTTCCTCCTTGTTTTCCTCCCATGCCACCACCAATGCCTTGTCCTAATAACC
CCCCAGTCCCTGGGGCACCTCCTGGACAAGGCACTTTCCCCTTCATGATGCCCCCTCCCTCCATGCCTCA
TCCCCCGCCCCCTCCAGTCATGCCGCAGCAGGTTAATTATCAGTACCCTCCGGGCTATTCTCACCACAAC
TTCCCACCTCCCAGTTTTAATAGTTTCCAGAACAACCCTAGTTCTTTCCTGCCCAGTGCTAATAACAGCA
GTAGTCCTCATTTCAGACATCTCCCTCCATACCCACTCCCAAAGGCTCCCAGTGAGAGAAGGTCCCCAGA
AAGGCTGAAACACTATGATGACCACAGGCACCGA
