>Addgene plasmid #62530 | GFP-DroshaS300/302A | addgene partial sequence | sequence record 104942 | SV40pA-R 5'-GAAATTTGTGATGCTATTGC-3'
ACAACAACAATTGCATTCATTTTATGTTTCAGGTTCAGGGGGAGGTGTGGGAGGTTTTTTAAAGCAAGTA
AAACCTCTACAAATGTGGTATGGCTGATTATGATCAGTTATCTAGATCCGGTGGATCCCGGGCCCGCGGT
ACCTTATTTCTTGATGTCTTCAGTCTCATCTGGCTCTCTCTCTTGATGCTCTCTTTCCCACCTCATTTCT
TTTAACTCTTGTCTGTACTTCCGTTCGATGAACCGCTTCTGATGGGCCATCTGGGGAAAATTATATTTTT
CAAGCGCATCCATTGCTGCTCCCATTTCCGCTTGCTGAATACTTGGTCCTTTCCCACAGCCTATTCTTTC
TCCCTTGAAATAAACAGCCACAGTGTAGGTTCGGGCATGGGATGGGCCCACTGTCTGCAGAGTCTTGTAC
AGAGGAATGTCTGGCTCTTTTCCTTCTGTCCTAAGTGTCAAGCAACACTGCTGAAGCTGGGATTTGGGGT
CATTCCAATCCTGATTCAAAATGAACTCTTTCAATCGTGGAAAGAAGCAGACATTC
