>Addgene plasmid #62530 | GFP-DroshaS300/302A | addgene partial sequence | sequence record 107206 | Drosha1-F 5'-AGGCATCGGTCCCTGGAT-3'
AGACAGCCGGTACAGATCTGATTATGACCGAGGGAGAACACCATCTCGCCGCCGCAGCTACGAACGGAGC
AGAGAGCGAGAACGGGAGAGACACAGGCATCGAGACAACCGAAGAGCACCAGCTCTGGAAAGGTCCTACA
AAAAAGAGTATAAGAGATCTGGAAGGAGTTACGGTTTATCGGTTGTTCCTGAACCTGCTGGATGCACACC
AGAATTACCTGGGGAGATTATTAAAAATACAGATTCTTGGGCCCCACCCCTGGAGATTGTGAATCATCGC
TCCCCAAGTAGGGAGAAGAAGAGAGCTCGTTGGGAGGAAGAAAAAGACCGTTGGAGTGACAACCAGAGTT
CTGGCAAAGACAAGAACTATACCTCAATCAAGGAAAAAGAGCCCGAGGAGACCATGCCTGACAAGAATGA
GGAGGAAGAAGAAGAACTTCTTAAGCCTGTGTGGATTCGATGCACTCATTCAGAAAACTACTACTCCAGT
GACCCCATGGATCAGGTGGGAGATTCTACAGTGGTTGGAACGAGTAGGCTTCGTGACTTATATGACAAAT
TTGAGGAGGAGTTGGGGAGCAGGCAAGAAAAGGCCAAAGCTGCTCGGCCTCCGTGGGAACCTCCAAAGAC
GAAGCTCGATGAAGATTTAGAGAGTTCCAGTGAATCCGAGTGTGAGTCTGATGAGGACAGCACCTGTTCT
AGCAGCTCAGACTCTGAAGTTTT
